>Addgene plasmid #168556 | pDONR223 SARS-CoV-1 NSP15_stop | addgene full sequence | sequence record 424711 | Addgene NGS Result
CTTTCCTGCGTTATCCCCTGATTCTGTGGATAACCGTATTACCGCCTTTGAGTGAGCTGATACCGCTCGC
CGCAGCCGAACGACCGAGCGCAGCGAGTCAGTGAGCGAGGAAGCGGAAGAGCGCCCAATACGCAAACCGC
CTCTCCCCGCGCGTTGGCCGATTCATTAATGCAGCTGGCACGACAGGTTTCCCGACTGGAAAGCGGGCAG
TGAGCGCAACGCAATTAATACGCGTACCGCTAGCCAGGAAGAGTTTGTAGAAACGCAAAAAGGCCATCCG
TCAGGATGGCCTTCTGCTTAGTTTGATGCCTGGCAGTTTATGGCGGGCGTCCTGCCCGCCACCCTCCGGG
CCGTTGCTTCACAACGTTCAAATCCGCTCCCGGCGGATTTGTCCTACTCAGGAGAGCGTTCACCGACAAA
CAACAGATAAAACGAAAGGCCCAGTCTTCCGACTGAGCCTTTCGTTTTATTTGATGCCTGGCAGTTCCCT
ACTCTCGCGTTAACGCTAGCATGGATGTTTTCCCAGTCACGACGTTGTAAAACGACGGCCAGTCTTAAGC
TCGGGCCCCAAATAATGATTTTATTTTGACTGATAGTGACCTGTTCGTTGCAACAAATTGATGAGCAATG
CTTTTTTATAATGCCAACTTTGTACAAAAAAGTTGGCATGAGTTTAGAAAATGTGGCTTATAATGTTGTT
AATAAAGGACACTTTGATGGACACGCCGGCGAAGCACCTGTTTCCATCATTAATAATGCTGTTTACACAA
AGGTAGATGGTATTGATGTGGAGATCTTTGAAAATAAGACAACACTTCCTGTTAATGTTGCATTTGAGCT
TTGGGCTAAGCGTAACATTAAACCAGTGCCAGAGATTAAGATACTCAATAATTTGGGTGTTGATATCGCT
GCTAATACTGTAATCTGGGACTACAAAAGAGAAGCCCCAGCACATGTATCTACAATAGGTGTCTGCACAA
TGACTGACATTGCCAAGAAACCTACTGAGAGTGCTTGTTCTTCACTTACTGTCTTGTTTGATGGTAGAGT
GGAAGGACAGGTAGACCTTTTTAGAAACGCCCGTAATGGTGTTTTAATAACAGAAGGTTCAGTCAAAGGT
CTAACACCTTCAAAGGGACCAGCACAAGCTAGCGTCAATGGAGTCACATTAATTGGAGAATCAGTAAAAA
CACAGTTTAACTACTTTAAGAAAGTAGACGGCATTATTCAACAGTTGCCTGAAACCTACTTTACTCAGAG
CAGAGACTTAGAGGATTTTAAGCCCAGATCACAAATGGAAACTGACTTTCTCGAGCTCGCTATGGATGAA
TTCATACAGCGATATAAGCTCGAGGGCTATGCCTTCGAACACATCGTTTATGGAGATTTCAGTCATGGAC
AACTTGGCGGTCTTCATTTAATGATAGGCTTAGCCAAGCGCTCACAAGATTCACCACTTAAATTAGAGGA
TTTTATCCCTATGGACAGCACAGTGAAAAATTACTTCATAACAGATGCGCAAACAGGTTCATCAAAATGT
GTGTGTTCTGTGATTGATCTTTTACTTGATGACTTTGTCGAGATAATAAAGTCACAAGATTTGTCAGTGA
TTTCAAAAGTGGTCAAGGTTACAATTGACTATGCTGAAATTTCATTCATGCTTTGGTGTAAGGATGGACA
TGTTGAAACCTTCTACCCAAAACTACAATAATACCCAACTTTCTTGTACAAAGTTGGCATTATAAGAAAG
CATTGCTTATCAATTTGTTGCAACGAACAGGTCACTATCAGTCAAAATAAAATCATTATTTGCCATCCAG
CTGATATCCCCTATAGTGAGTCGTATTACATGGTCATAGCTGTTTCCTGGCAGCTCTGGCCCGTGTCTCA
AAATCTCTGATGTTACATTGCACAAGATAAAAATATATCATCATGCCTCCTCTAGACCAGCCAGGACAGA
AATGCCTCGACTTCGCTGCTACCCAAGGTTGCCGGGTGACGCACACCGTGGAAACGGATGAAGGCACGAA
CCCAGTGGACATAAGCCTGTTCGGTTCGTAAGCTGTAATGCAAGTAGCGTATGCGCTCACGCAACTGGTC
CAGAACCTTGACCGAACGCAGCGGTGGTAACGGCGCAGTGGCGGTTTTCATGGCTTGTTATGACTGTTTT
TTTGGGGTACAGTCTATGCCTCGGGCATCCAAGCAGCAAGCGCGTTACGCCGTGGGTCGATGTTTGATGT
TATGGAGCAGCAACGATGTTACGCAGCAGGGCAGTCGCCCTAAAACAAAGTTAAACATTATGAGGGAAGC
GGTGATCGCCGAAGTATCGACTCAACTATCAGAGGTAGTTGGCGTCATCGAGCGCCATCTCGAACCGACG
TTGCTGGCCGTACATTTGTACGGCTCCGCAGTGGATGGCGGCCTGAAGCCACACAGTGATATTGATTTGC
TGGTTACGGTGACCGTAAGGCTTGATGAAACAACGCGGCGAGCTTTGATCAACGACCTTTTGGAAACTTC
GGCTTCCCCTGGAGAGAGCGAGATTCTCCGCGCTGTAGAAGTCACCATTGTTGTGCACGACGACATCATT
CCGTGGCGTTATCCAGCTAAGCGCGAACTGCAATTTGGAGAATGGCAGCGCAATGACATTCTTGCAGGTA
TCTTCGAGCCAGCCACGATCGACATTGATCTGGCTATCTTGCTGACAAAAGCAAGAGAACATAGCGTTGC
CTTGGTAGGTCCAGCGGCGGAGGAACTCTTTGATCCGGTTCCTGAACAGGATCTATTTGAGGCGCTAAAT
GAAACCTTAACGCTATGGAACTCGCCGCCCGACTGGGCTGGCGATGAGCGAAATGTAGTGCTTACGTTGT
CCCGCATTTGGTACAGCGCAGTAACCGGCAAAATCGCGCCGAAGGATGTCGCTGCCGACTGGGCAATGGA
GCGCCTGCCGGCCCAGTATCAGCCCGTCATACTTGAAGCTAGACAGGCTTATCTTGGACAAGAAGAAGAT
CGCTTGGCCTCGCGCGCAGATCAGTTGGAAGAATTTGTCCACTACGTGAAAGGCGAGATCACCAAGGTAG
TCGGCAAATAACCCTCGAGCCACCCATGACCAAAATCCCTTAACGTGAGTTACGCGTCGTTCCACTGAGC
GTCAGACCCCGTAGAAAAGATCAAAGGATCTTCTTGAGATCCTTTTTTTCTGCGCGTAATCTGCTGCTTG
CAAACAAAAAAACCACCGCTACCAGCGGTGGTTTGTTTGCCGGATCAAGAGCTACCAACTCTTTTTCCGA
AGGTAACTGGCTTCAGCAGAGCGCAGATACCAAATACTGTTCTTCTAGTGTAGCCGTAGTTAGGCCACCA
CTTCAAGAACTCTGTAGCACCGCCTACATACCTCGCTCTGCTAATCCTGTTACCAGTGGCTGCTGCCAGT
GGCGATAAGTCGTGTCTTACCGGGTTGGACTCAAGACGATAGTTACCGGATAAGGCGCAGCGGTCGGGCT
GAACGGGGGGTTCGTGCACACAGCCCAGCTTGGAGCGAACGACCTACACCGAACTGAGATACCTACAGCG
TGAGCTATGAGAAAGCGCCACGCTTCCCGAAGGGAGAAAGGCGGACAGGTATCCGGTAAGCGGCAGGGTC
GGAACAGGAGAGCGCACGAGGGAGCTTCCAGGGGGAAACGCCTGGTATCTTTATAGTCCTGTCGGGTTTC
GCCACCTCTGACTTGAGCGTCGATTTTTGTGATGCTCGTCAGGGGGGCGGAGCCTATGGAAAAACGCCAG
CAACGCGGCCTTTTTACGGTTCCTGGCCTTTTGCTGGCCTTTTGCTCACATGTT
Features (pLannotate 1.2.2; 12 found; start..end, strand, type, name):
    121..213     +  CDS            lacI (fragment): lac repressor; lacI; The lac repressor binds to the lac operator to inhibit transcription in E. coli. This inhibition can be relieved by adding lactose or isopropyl-β-D-thiogalactopyranoside (IPTG).
    268..295     -  terminator     rrnB T2 terminator: transcription terminator T2 from the E. coli rrnB gene
    427..470     +  terminator     rrnB T1 terminator: Escherichia coli rrnB; transcription terminator T1 from the E. coli rrnB gene
    517..553     -  CDS            lacZα (fragment): LacZα fragment of β-galactosidase; lacZ fragment
    570..665     +  protein_bind   attL3: mutant version of attL; recombination site for the Gateway® LR reaction LR Clonase™
    671..1708    +  CDS            rep (fragment): R1AB_SARS - Experimental evidence at protein level: Swiss-Prot protein existence level 1. [2'-O-methyltransferase]: Methyltransferase that mediates mRNA cap 2'-O-ribose methylation to the 5'-cap structure of viral mRNAs. N7-methyl guanosine cap is a prerequisite for binding of nsp16. Therefore plays an essential role in viral mRNAs cap methylation which is essential to evade immune system. From Severe acute respiratory syndrome coronavirus (SARS-CoV).
   1713..1812    -  protein_bind   attL2: mutant version of attL; recombination site for the Gateway® LR reaction LR Clonase™
   1830..1848    -  promoter       T7 promoter: promoter for bacteriophage T7 RNA polymerase
   2038..2061    +  promoter       Pc promoter (fragment): intI1 (promoter lies within the coding sequence); class 1 integron promoter
   2237..2293    +  CDS            GmR (fragment): gentamycin acetyltransferase; aacC1; confers resistance to gentamycin
   2300..3091    +  CDS            SmR: aminoglycoside adenylyltransferase (Murphy, 1985); aadA; confers resistance to spectinomycin and streptomycin
   3184..3772    +  rep_origin     ori: high-copy-number ColE1/pMB1/pBR322/pUC origin of replication
