[The description below was written by a language model from this plasmid's Addgene catalogue record and pLannotate feature annotations shown in this document.]
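Description:
pDONR223 SARS-CoV-1 NSP15_stop is a Gateway Entry clone built on the pDONR223 donor backbone, carrying the coding sequence for non-structural protein 15 (NSP15) of SARS-CoV-1. It is a bacterial propagation vector rather than an expression construct. Replication in E. coli relies on a high-copy ColE1/pUC-type origin, and selection is by spectinomycin through the aadA aminoglycoside adenylyltransferase gene (SmR). This gene lies downstream of a class 1 integron Pc promoter fragment and a remnant of a gentamicin resistance gene. The sequenced plasmid is 3,834 nt, smaller than the listed empty backbone, as expected when the donor vector's selection cassette is replaced by the insert during Gateway recombination.

The insert of about 1 kb is annotated as a fragment of the SARS-CoV replicase polyprotein ORF1ab. The functional text attached to that hit describes a different cleavage product of the polyprotein (the 2'-O-methyltransferase), reflecting a generic polyprotein match rather than the identity of the cloned segment, which the catalogue gives as NSP15. The ORF is flanked by attL recombination sites, which the annotation software labels attL3 and attL2. These sites allow LR Clonase-mediated transfer into any compatible Destination vector. The "_stop" suffix suggests that a stop codon is retained, which would suit native C-terminus or N-terminally tagged expression, though the record does not explain the suffix.

Upstream rrnB T1 and T2 terminators insulate the insert from read-through transcription, a T7 promoter sits beyond the downstream att site, and M13 primer sites serve for sequence verification. No promoter intended to express the ORF in the Entry vector is stated. The clone belongs to a collection of human coronavirus ORFs meant for flexible subcloning into downstream expression or interaction assay vectors.
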