Addgene plasmid #168556: pDONR223 SARS-CoV-1 NSP15_stop
Purpose: Gateway-compatible Entry vector
Depositing lab: Fritz Roth. Depositing organization: Sinai Health System. Publication: A resource of human coronavirus protein-coding sequences in a flexible, multipurpose Gateway Entry clone collection. Weller B, Lin CW, Pogoutse O, Sauer M, Marin-de la Rosa N, Strobel A, Young V, Knapp JJ, Rayhan A, Falter C, Kim DK, Roth FP, Falter-Braun P. G3 (Bethesda). 2023 Jul 5;13(7):jkad105. doi: 10.1093/g3journal/jkad105. PubMed 37267226.
Backbone
  Vector backbone: pDONR223
  Backbone manufacturer: Rual et al, Genome Res. 14:2128-2135, 2004.
  Backbone size w/o insert (bp): 5005
  Vector type: Other
Growth in bacteria
  Bacterial resistance: Spectinomycin, 50 μg/mL
  Growth temperature: 37°C
  Growth strain: DH5alpha
  Copy number: Unknown
Gene/Insert
  Gene/Insert name: NSP15
  Species: Other
  Insert size (bp): 1041
  Entrez Gene: ORF1ab (a.k.a. sarsp1)
  Cloning method: Gateway Cloning
  Sequencing primers: 5′ m13-For; 3′ m13-Rev
Resource information
  A portion of this plasmid was derived from a plasmid made by: Falter-Braun Lab
Terms and licenses: Academic/Nonprofit Terms; Industry Terms
How to cite: pDONR223 SARS-CoV-1 NSP15_stop was a gift from Fritz Roth (Addgene plasmid # 168556 ; http://n2t.net/addgene:168556 ; RRID:Addgene_168556)
